Addgene plasmid #22846: pRS300
Purpose: Backbone for expressing plant artificial miRNAs
Depositing lab: Detlef Weigel. Depositing organization: Max Planck Institute for Developmental Biology. Publication: Highly specific gene silencing by artificial microRNAs in Arabidopsis. Schwab R, Ossowski S, Riester M, Warthmann N, Weigel D. Plant Cell. 2006 May . 18(5):1121-33. 10.1105/tpc.105.039834 PubMed 16531494.
Backbone
  Vector backbone: pBluescriptSK+
  Backbone size w/o insert (bp): 2964
  Vector type: Plant Expression, RNAi ; Plant gene inactivation
Growth in bacteria
  Bacterial resistance: Ampicillin, 100 μg/mL
  Growth temperature: 37°C
  Growth strain: DH5alpha
  Copy number: High Copy
Gene/Insert
  Gene/Insert name: MIR319a
  Species: A. thaliana (mustard weed)
  Insert size (bp): 404
  Entrez Gene: MIR319a (a.k.a. AT4G23713, JAGGED AND WAVY, JAW, MICRORNA 319, MIR319, MIR319A, microRNA319A, p_MI0000544)
  Cloning method: Restriction Enzyme; 5′ cloning site Sma1 (destroyed during cloning); 3′ cloning site Sma1 (destroyed during cloning)
  Sequencing primers: 5′ T7; 3′ T3
Terms and licenses: Academic/Nonprofit Terms; Industry Terms: Not Available to Industry
Depositor comments: See http://wmd3.weigelworld.org/ for more information
How to cite: pRS300 was a gift from Detlef Weigel (Addgene plasmid # 22846 ; http://n2t.net/addgene:22846 ; RRID:Addgene_22846)
