[The description below was written by a language model from this plasmid's Addgene catalogue record and the feature table of its GenBank file.]
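Description:
pRS300 is a small (3,362 bp) high-copy E. coli cloning plasmid built on pBluescript SK+ that carries the Arabidopsis thaliana MIR319a microRNA precursor as a scaffold for engineering plant artificial microRNAs. It replicates from a pUC/ColE1-type origin, is selected through the beta-lactamase gene (AmpR) under its own promoter, and retains the f1 phage origin that allows single-stranded DNA production. The roughly 404 bp MIR319a fragment was inserted blunt into the SmaI site of the polylinker, destroying that site on both sides. The feature table does not annotate the insert itself, but it should lie in the unannotated interval between the KS and SK primer sites. That region is flanked by the T7 and T3 phage promoters, the M13 forward and reverse primer sites, and the lac promoter/operator and CAP site inherited from the lacZ alpha region of the backbone.

Although catalogued as a plant expression and RNAi vector, the annotated plasmid contains no plant promoter, terminator, plant selectable marker or T-DNA borders, so it serves as a template rather than a vector for direct delivery into plants. In typical use, the native miR319a and complementary miRNA* segments of the precursor stem-loop are replaced with designed 21-nucleotide sequences targeting a gene of interest, generally by overlapping PCR with primers in the flanking vector sequence. The modified precursor is then transferred into a plant binary expression vector, where the plant's own miRNA processing machinery releases the artificial miRNA to give highly specific silencing of one or several related genes. The depositor points to a companion web design tool for choosing these sequences.
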