LOCUS       Exported 3362 bp ds-DNA circular SYN 08-SEP-2021
DEFINITION  Backbone for expressing plant artificial miRNAs.
ACCESSION   .
VERSION     .
KEYWORDS    pRS300
SOURCE      synthetic DNA construct
  ORGANISM  synthetic DNA construct
REFERENCE   1 (bases 1 to 3362)
  AUTHORS   Schwab R, Ossowski S, Riester M, Warthmann N, Weigel D
  TITLE     Highly specific gene silencing by artificial microRNAs in
            Arabidopsis.
  JOURNAL   Plant Cell. 2006 May . 18(5):1121-33.
  PUBMED    16531494
REFERENCE   2 (bases 1 to 3362)
  AUTHORS   .
  TITLE     Direct Submission
  JOURNAL   Exported Sep 8, 2021 from SnapGene Server 1.1.58
            http://www.snapgene.com
FEATURES             Location/Qualifiers
     source          1..3362
                     /organism="synthetic DNA construct"
                     /mol_type="other DNA"
     rep_origin      1..456
                     /direction=RIGHT
                     /label=f1 ori
                     /note="f1 bacteriophage origin of replication; arrow
                     indicates direction of (+) strand synthesis"
     primer_bind     complement(88..107)
                     /label=F1ori-R
                     /note="F1 origin, reverse primer"
     primer_bind     298..319
                     /label=F1ori-F
                     /note="F1 origin, forward primer"
     primer_bind     582..604
                     /label=M13/pUC Forward
                     /note="In lacZ gene"
     primer_bind     596..613
                     /label=M13 Forward
                     /note="In lacZ gene. Also called M13-F20 or M13 (-21)
                     Forward"
     primer_bind     597..613
                     /label=M13 fwd
                     /note="common sequencing primer, one of multiple similar
                     variants"
     primer_bind     620..639
                     /label=T7
                     /note="T7 promoter, forward primer"
     promoter        620..638
                     /label=T7 promoter
                     /note="promoter for bacteriophage T7 RNA polymerase"
     primer_bind     663..679
                     /label=pBluescriptKS
                     /note="For pBluescript vector"
     primer_bind     664..680
                     /label=KS primer
                     /note="common sequencing primer, one of multiple similar
                     variants"
     primer_bind     complement(1118..1134)
                     /label=SK primer
                     /note="common sequencing primer, one of multiple similar
                     variants"
     primer_bind     complement(1118..1134)
                     /label=pBluescriptSK
                     /note="For pBluescript vector"
     promoter        complement(1171..1189)
                     /label=T3 promoter
                     /note="promoter for bacteriophage T3 RNA polymerase"
     primer_bind     complement(1210..1226)
                     /label=M13 rev
                     /note="common sequencing primer, one of multiple similar
                     variants"
     primer_bind     complement(1210..1226)
                     /label=M13 Reverse
                     /note="In lacZ gene. Also called M13-rev"
     primer_bind     complement(1223..1245)
                     /label=M13/pUC Reverse
                     /note="In lacZ gene"
     protein_bind    1234..1250
                     /label=lac operator
                     /bound_moiety="lac repressor encoded by lacI"
                     /note="The lac repressor binds to the lac operator to
                     inhibit transcription in E. coli. This inhibition can be
                     relieved by adding lactose or
                     isopropyl-beta-D-thiogalactopyranoside (IPTG)."
     promoter        complement(1258..1288)
                     /label=lac promoter
                     /note="promoter for the E. coli lac operon"
     protein_bind    1303..1324
                     /label=CAP binding site
                     /bound_moiety="E. coli catabolite activator protein"
                     /note="CAP binding activates transcription in the presence
                     of cAMP."
     primer_bind     complement(1441..1458)
                     /label=L4440
                     /note="L4440 vector, forward primer"
     rep_origin      complement(1612..2200)
                     /direction=LEFT
                     /label=ori
                     /note="high-copy-number ColE1/pMB1/pBR322/pUC origin of
                     replication"
     primer_bind     complement(1692..1711)
                     /label=pBR322ori-F
                     /note="pBR322 origin, forward primer"
     CDS             complement(2371..3231)
                     /codon_start=1
                     /gene="bla"
                     /product="beta-lactamase"
                     /label=AmpR
                     /note="confers resistance to ampicillin, carbenicillin, and
                     related antibiotics"
                     /translation="MSIQHFRVALIPFFAAFCLPVFAHPETLVKVKDAEDQLGARVGYI
                     ELDLNSGKILESFRPEERFPMMSTFKVLLCGAVLSRIDAGQEQLGRRIHYSQNDLVEYS
                     PVTEKHLTDGMTVRELCSAAITMSDNTAANLLLTTIGGPKELTAFLHNMGDHVTRLDRW
                     EPELNEAIPNDERDTTMPVAMATTLRKLLTGELLTLASRQQLIDWMEADKVAGPLLRSA
                     LPAGWFIADKSGAGERGSRGIIAALGPDGKPSRIVVIYTTGSQATMDERNRQIAEIGAS
                     LIKHW"
     primer_bind     2994..3013
                     /label=Amp-R
                     /note="Ampicillin resistance gene, reverse primer"
     promoter        complement(3232..3336)
                     /gene="bla"
                     /label=AmpR promoter
ORIGIN
        1 nnnnnnnnnn nnnnnnnnnn nnnnnnnnnn nnnnnnnnnn nnnnnnnnnn nnnnnnnnnn
       61 nnnnnnnnnn nnnnnnnnnn nnnnnnnnnn nnnnnnnnnn nnnnnnnnnn nnnnnnnnnn
      121 nnnncnnnnn nnnnnnnnnn nnnnnnnnnn nnnnnnnnnn nnnnnnnnnn nnnnnnnnnn
      181 nnnnnnnnnn nnnnnnnnnn nnnnnnnnnn nnnnnnannn nnnnnnnnnn nnnnnnnnnn
      241 nnnnnnnnnn nnnnnnnnnn nnnnnncctt tgacgttgga gtccacgttc tttaatagtg
      301 gactcttgtt ccaaactgga acaacactca accctatctc ggtctattct tttgatttat
      361 aagggatttt gccgatttcg gcctattggt taaaaaatga gctgatttaa caaaaattta
      421 acgcgaattt taacaaaata ttaacgctta caatttccat tcgccattca ggctgcgcaa
      481 ctgttgggaa gggcgatcgg tgcgggcctc ttcgctatta cgccagctgg cgaaaggggg
      541 atgtgctgca aggcgattaa gttgggtaac gccagggttt tcccagtcac gacgttgtaa
      601 aacgacggcc agtgaattgt aatacgactc actatagggc gaattgggta ccgggccccc
      661 cctcgaggtc gacggtatcg ataagcttga tatcgaattc ctgcagcccc aaacacacgc
      721 tcggacgcat attacacatg ttcatacact taatactcgc tgttttgaat tgatgtttta
      781 ggaatatata tgtagagaga gcttccttga gtccattcac aggtcgtgat atgattcaat
      841 tagcttccga ctcattcatc caaataccga gtcgccaaaa ttcaaactag actcgttaaa
      901 tgaatgaatg atgcggtaga caaattggat cattgattct ctttgattgg actgaaggga
      961 gctccctctc tcttttgtat tccaattttc ttgattaatc tttcctgcac aaaaacatgc
     1021 ttgatccact aagtgacata tatgctgcct tcgtatatat agttctggta aaattaacat
     1081 tttgggttta tctttattta aggcatcgcc atggggggat ccactagttc tagagcggcc
     1141 gccaccgcgg tggagctcca gcttttgttc cctttagtga gggttaattt cgagcttggc
     1201 gtaatcatgg tcatagctgt ttcctgtgtg aaattgttat ccgctcacaa ttccacacaa
     1261 catacgagcc ggaagcataa agtgtaaagc ctggggtgcc taatgagtga gctaactcac
     1321 attaattgcg ttgcgctcac tgcccgcttt ccagtcggga aacctgtcgt gccagctgca
     1381 ttaatgaatc ggccaacgcg cggggagagg cggtttgcgt attgggcgct cttccgcttc
     1441 ctcgctcact gactcgctgc gctcggtcgt tcggctgcgg cgagcggtat cagctcactc
     1501 aaaggcggta atacggttat ccacagaatc aggggataac gcaggaaaga acatgtgagc
     1561 aaaaggccag caaaaggcca ggaaccgtaa aaaggccgcg ttgctggcgt ttttccatag
     1621 gctccgcccc cctgacgagc atcacaaaaa tcgacgctca agtcagaggt ggcgaaaccc
     1681 gacaggacta taaagatacc aggcgtttcc ccctggaagc tccctcgtgc gctctcctgt
     1741 tccgaccctg ccgcttaccg gatacctgtc cgcctttctc ccttcgggaa gcgtggcgct
     1801 ttctcatagc tcacgctgta ggtatctcag ttcggtgtag gtcgttcgct ccaagctggg
     1861 ctgtgtgcac gaaccccccg ttcagcccga ccgctgcgcc ttatccggta actatcgtct
     1921 tgagtccaac ccggtaagac acgacttatc gccactggca gcagccactg gtaacaggat
     1981 tagcagagcg aggtatgtag gcggtgctac agagttcttg aagtggtggc ctaactacgg
     2041 ctacactaga agaacagtat ttggtatctg cgctctgctg aagccagtta ccttcggaaa
     2101 aagagttggt agctcttgat ccggcaaaca aaccaccgct ggtagcggtg gtttttttgt
     2161 ttgcaagcag cagattacgc gcagaaaaaa aggatctcaa gaagatcctt tgatcttttc
     2221 tacggggtct gacgctcagt ggaacgaaaa ctcacgttaa gggattttgg tcatgagatt
     2281 atcaaaaagg atcttcacct agatcctttt aaattaaaaa tgaagtttta aatcaatcta
     2341 aagtatatat gagtaaactt ggtctgacag ttaccaatgc ttaatcagtg aggcacctat
     2401 ctcagcgatc tgtctatttc gttcatccat agttgcctga ctccccgtcg tgtagataac
     2461 tacgatacgg gagggcttac catctggccc cagtgctgca atgataccgc gagacccacg
     2521 ctcaccggct ccagatttat cagcaataaa ccagccagcc ggaagggccg agcgcagaag
     2581 tggtcctgca actttatccg cctccatcca gtctattaat tgttgccggg aagctagagt
     2641 aagtagttcg ccagttaata gtttgcgcaa cgttgttgcc attgctacag gcatcgtggt
     2701 gtcacgctcg tcgtttggta tggcttcatt cagctccggt tcccaacgat caaggcgagt
     2761 tacatgatcc cccatgttgt gcaaaaaagc ggttagctcc ttcggtcctc cgatcgttgt
     2821 cagaagtaag ttggccgcag tgttatcact catggttatg gcagcactgc ataattctct
     2881 tactgtcatg ccatccgtaa gatgcttttc tgtgactggt gagtactcaa ccaagtcatt
     2941 ctgagaatag tgtatgcggc gaccgagttg ctcttgcccg gcgtcaatac gggataatac
     3001 cgcgccacat agcagaactt taaaagtgct catcattgga aaacgttctt cggggcgaaa
     3061 actctcaagg atcttaccgc tgttgagatc cagttcgatg taacccactc gtgcacccaa
     3121 ctgatcttca gcatctttta ctttcaccag cgtttctggg tgagcaaaaa caggaaggca
     3181 aaatgccgca aaaaagggaa taagggcgac acggaaatgt tgaatactca tactcttcct
     3241 ttttcaatat tattgaagca tttatcaggg ttattgtctc atgagcggat acatatttga
     3301 atgtatttag aaaaataaac aaataggggt tccgcgcaca tttccccgaa aagtgccacc
     3361 tg
//
