>Addgene plasmid #22846 | pRS300 | addgene partial sequence | sequence record 140636 | pUC-3 5'-GCCATTCGCCATTCAGGCTGCGCAACTGTT-3'
TCGGTGCGGGCCTCTTCGCTATTACGCCAGCTGGCGAAAGGGGGATGTGCTGCAAGGCGATTAAGTTGGG
TAACGCCAGGGTTTTCCCAGTCACGACGTTGTAAAACGACGGCCAGTGAATTGTAATACGACTCACTATA
GGGCGAATTGGGTACCGGGCCCCCCCTCGAGGTCGACGGTATCGATAAGCTTGATATCGAATTCCTGCAG
CCCCAAACACACGCTCGGACGCATATTACACATGTTCATACACTTAATACTCGCTGTTTTGAATTGATGT
TTTAGGAATATATATGTAGAGAGAGCTTCCTTGAGTCCATTCACAGGTCGTGATATGATTCAATTAGCTT
CCGACTCATTCATCCAAATACCGAGTCGCCAAAATTCAAACTAGACTCGTTAAATGAATGAATGATGCGG
TAGACAAATTGGATCATTGATTCTCTTTGATTGGACTGAAGGGAGCTCCCTCTCTCTTTTGTATTCCAAT
TTTCTTGATTAATCTTTCCTGCACAAAAACATGCTTGATCCACTAAGTGACATATATGCTGCCTTCGTAT
ATATAGTTCTGGTAAAATTAACATTTTGGGTTTATCTTTATTTAAGGCATCGCCATGGGGGGATCCACTA
GTTCTAGAGCGGCCGCCACCGCGGTGGAGCTCCAGCTTTTGTTCCCTTTAGTGAGGGTTAATTTCGAGCT
TGGCGTAATCATGGTCATAGCTGTTTCCTGTGTGAAATTGTTATCCGCTCACAATTCCACACAACATACG
AGCCGGAAGCATAAAGTGTAAAGCCTGGGGTGCCTAATGAGTGAGCTAACTCACATTAATTGCGTTGCGC
TCACTGCCCGCTTTCCAGTCGGGAAACCTGTCGTGCCAGCTGCATTAATGAATCGGCCAACGCGCGGGGA
GAGGCGGTTTGCGTATTGGGCGCTCTTCCGCTTCCTCGCTCACTGACTCGCTGCGCTCGGTCGTTCGGCT
GCGGCGAGCGGTATCAGCTCACTCAAAGGC
